Addgene plasmid #208186: pSC101-GFPmut2-mScarlet-I 6Trp7Ser
Purpose: mistranslation GFP and mScarlet-I positive control with Trp insertion
Depositing lab: Tanel Tenson. Depositing organization: University of Tartu. Publication: Fluorescent reporters give new insights into antibiotics-induced nonsense and frameshift mistranslation. Hinnu M, Putrins M, Kogermann K, Kaldalu N, Tenson T. Sci Rep. 2024 Mar 22;14(1):6883. doi: 10.1038/s41598-024-57597-8. PubMed 38519558.
Backbone
  Vector backbone: pSC101
  Backbone size w/o insert (bp): 3968
  Total vector size (bp): 5626
  Vector type: Bacterial Expression ; reporter
Growth in bacteria
  Bacterial resistance: Ampicillin, 100 μg/mL
  Growth temperature: 37°C
  Growth strain: DH5alpha
  Copy number: Low Copy
Gene/Insert 1
  Gene/Insert name: GFPmut2
  Species: Synthetic
  Insert size (bp): 725
  Promoter: Ptet+dnaK P1
  Cloning method: Ligation Independent Cloning
  Sequencing primers: 5′ ctcatgtttgacagcttatcatcgataagc
Gene/Insert 2
  Gene/Insert name: mScarlet-I
  Species: Synthetic
  Insert size (bp): 702
  Mutation: Insertion 6Trp7Ser
  Promoter: Ptet+dnaK P1
  Cloning method: Ligation Independent Cloning
  Sequencing primers: 5′ ACATGGTCCTTCTTGAGTTTGTAACAGC
Terms and licenses: Academic/Nonprofit Terms; Industry Terms: Not Available to Industry
How to cite: pSC101-GFPmut2-mScarlet-I 6Trp7Ser was a gift from Tanel Tenson (Addgene plasmid # 208186 ; http://n2t.net/addgene:208186 ; RRID:Addgene_208186)
