[The description below was written by a language model from this plasmid's Addgene catalogue record and pLannotate feature annotations shown in this document.]
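Description:
pSC101-GFPmut2-mScarlet-I 6Trp7Ser is a low-copy bacterial expression and reporter plasmid of about 5.6 kb built on the pSC101 backbone. It replicates in E. coli from the pSC101 origin, which depends on the plasmid-encoded Rep101 (RepA) initiator protein. It is selected with ampicillin through a β-lactamase gene driven by its own bla promoter. A short remnant of the tetracycline efflux gene lies next to AmpR and appears to be a non-functional fragment. The rrnB T1 and T2 terminators flank parts of the backbone, presumably insulating the reporter cassette from read-through transcription.

The payload is a two-colour fluorescent reporter in which GFPmut2, a rapidly maturing green protein, is followed closely on the same strand by mScarlet-I, a rapidly maturing monomeric red protein. The record lists a combined Ptet plus dnaK P1 promoter for both inserts. The annotation detects only the tet promoter upstream of GFPmut2, and a lambda t0 terminator closes the unit. A short histidine-tag fragment is annotated downstream of mScarlet-I, but the record does not say whether it is translated in frame with the red protein.

The mScarlet-I portion carries an insertion described as 6Trp7Ser, and the plasmid is catalogued as the positive control with a Trp insertion for a mistranslation reporter series. In such systems the green signal reports overall expression, while the red signal normally depends on a nonsense or frameshift error. This version, with a sense codon at the test position, would be expected to give full red fluorescence as a reference. The associated work concerns antibiotic-induced nonsense and frameshift mistranslation in bacteria.
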