Features (pLannotate 1.2.2; 12 found; start..end, strand, type, name):
      8..190     -  CDS            TcR (fragment): tetracycline efflux protein; tet; confers resistance to tetracycline
    191..1051    -  CDS            AmpR: β-lactamase; bla; confers resistance to ampicillin, carbenicillin, and related antibiotics
   1052..1156    -  promoter       AmpR promoter: bla
   1208..1235    -  terminator     rrnB T2 terminator: transcription terminator T2 from the E. coli rrnB gene
   1443..1471    +  promoter       tet promoter: E. coli promoter for tetracycline efflux protein gene
   1544..2254    +  CDS            GFPmut2: GFPmut2 is a basic (constitutively fluorescent) green fluorescent protein published in 1996, derived from Aequorea victoria. It is reported to be a very rapidly-maturing weak dimer.
   2275..2976    +  CDS            mScarlet-I: mScarlet-I is a basic (constitutively fluorescent) red fluorescent protein published in 2016, derived from synthetic construct. It is reported to be a rapidly-maturing monomer with moderate acid sensitivity.
   3079..3102    +  CDS            9xHis (fragment): 9xHis affinity tag
   3187..3281    +  terminator     lambda t0 terminator: transcription terminator from phage lambda
   3773..3995    +  rep_origin     pSC101 ori: low-copy replication origin that requires the Rep101 protein
   4043..4993    +  CDS            Rep101: RepA protein needed for replication with the pSC101 origin; rep101
   5531..5617    -  terminator     rrnB T1 terminator: Escherichia coli rrnB; transcription terminator T1 from the E. coli rrnB gene
>Addgene plasmid #208186 | pSC101-GFPmut2-mScarlet-I 6Trp7Ser | addgene full sequence | sequence record 417987 | Addgene NGS Result
GCATGCCCAAGGAGATGGCGCCCAACAGTCCCCCGGCCACGGGGCCTGCCACCATACCCACGCCGAAACA
AGCGCTCATGAGCCCGAAGTGGCGAGCCCGATCTTCCCCATCGGTGATGTCGGCGATATAGGCGCCAGCA
ACCGCACCTGTGGCGCCGGTGATGCCGGCCACGATGCGTCCGGCGTAGAGTTACCAATGCTTAATCAGTG
AGGCACCTATCTCAGCGATCTGTCTATTTCGTTCATCCATAGTTGCCTGACTCCCCGTCGTGTAGATAAC
TACGATACGGGAGGGCTTACCATCTGGCCCCAGTGCTGCAATGATACCGCGAGACCCACGCTCACCGGCT
CCAGATTTATCAGCAATAAACCAGCCAGCCGGAAGGGCCGAGCGCAGAAGTGGTCCTGCAACTTTATCCG
CCTCCATCCAGTCTATTAATTGTTGCCGGGAAGCTAGAGTAAGTAGTTCGCCAGTTAATAGTTTGCGCAA
CGTTGTTGCCATTGCTGCAGGCATCGTGGTGTCACGCTCGTCGTTTGGTATGGCTTCATTCAGCTCCGGT
TCCCAACGATCAAGGCGAGTTACATGATCCCCCATGTTGTGCAAAAAAGCGGTTAGCTCCTTCGGTCCTC
CGATCGTTGTCAGAAGTAAGTTGGCCGCAGTGTTATCACTCATGGTTATGGCAGCACTGCATAATTCTCT
TACTGTCATGCCATCCGTAAGATGCTTTTCTGTGACTGGTGAGTACTCAACCAAGTCATTCTGAGAATAG
TGTATGCGGCGACCGAGTTGCTCTTGCCCGGCGTCAACACGGGATAATACCGCGCCACATAGCAGAACTT
TAAAAGTGCTCATCATTGGAAAACGTTCTTCGGGGCGAAAACTCTCAAGGATCTTACCGCTGTTGAGATC
CAGTTCGATGTAACCCACTCGTGCACCCAACTGATCTTCAGCATCTTTTACTTTCACCAGCGTTTCTGGG
TGAGCAAAAACAGGAAGGCAAAATGCCGCAAAAAAGGGAATAAGGGCGACACGGAAATGTTGAATACTCA
TACTCTTCCTTTTTCAATATTATTGAAGCATTTATCAGGGTTATTGTCTCATGAGCGGATACATATTTGA
ATGTATTTAGAAAAATAAACAAATAGGGGTTCCGCGCACATTTCCCCGAAAAGTGCCACCTGACGTCTAA
GAAACCATTATTATCATAAAAGGCCATCCGTCAGGATGGCCTTCTATGAATGCCTTGGCTGCGATTCATT
CTTTATATGAATAAAATTGTTGTCAGTTTCACGTCTTGTCCTGCCATATCGCGAAATTTCTGCGCAAAAG
CACAAAAAATTTTTGCATCTCCCCCTTGATGACGTGGGTTACGACCCCATTTAGTAGTCAACCGCAGTGA
GTGAGTCTGACGAGGCCCTTTCGTCTTCAAGAATTCTCATGTTTGACAGCTTATCATCGATAAGCTTTAA
TGCGGTAGTTTATCACAGTTAAATTGCTAACGCAGTCCGGGGAATTCAGGCTTGGAGGAACAATATGAAA
GGATCCAAAGGTGAAGAATTATTCACTGGAGTTGTCCCAATTCTTGTTGAATTAGATGGTGATGTTAATG
GGCACAAATTTTCTGTCAGTGGAGAGGGTGAAGGTGATGCAACATACGGAAAACTTACCCTTAAATTTAT
TTGCACTACTGGAAAACTACCTGTTCCATGGCCAACACTTGTCACTACTTTCGCGTATGGTCTTCAATGC
TTTGCGAGATACCCAGATCATATGAAACAGCATGACTTTTTCAAGAGTGCCATGCCCGAAGGTTATGTAC
AGGAAAGAACTATATTTTTCAAAGATGACGGGAACTACAAGACACGTGCTGAAGTCAAGTTTGAAGGTGA
TACCCTTGTTAATAGAATCGAGTTAAAAGGTATTGATTTTAAAGAAGATGGAAACATTCTTGGACACAAA
TTGGAATACAACTATAACTCACACAAAGTATACATCATGGCAGACAAACAAAAGGATGGAATCAAAGTTA
ACTTCAAAATTAGACACAACATTGAAGATGGAAGCGTTCAACTAGCAGACCATTATCAACGAAATACTCC
AATTGGCGATGGCCCTGTCCTTTTACCAGACAACCATTACCTGTCCACACAATCTGCCCTTTCGAAAGAT
CCCAACGAAAAGAGAGACCACATGGTCCTTCTTGAGTTTGTAACAGCTGCTGGGATTACACATGGTATGG
ATGAATTGTACAAATAACCGCCAGGAGGAACAATATGGTGAGCAAGGGCTGGAGTGAGGCAGTGATCAAG
GAGTTCATGCGGTTCAAGGTGCACATGGAGGGCTCCATGAACGGCCACGAGTTCGAGATCGAGGGCGAGG
GCGAGGGCCGCCCCTACGAGGGCACCCAGACCGCCAAGCTGAAGGTGACCAAGGGTGGCCCCCTGCCCTT
CTCCTGGGACATCCTGTCCCCTCAGTTCATGTACGGCTCCAGGGCCTTCATCAAGCACCCCGCCGACATC
CCCGACTACTATAAGCAGTCCTTCCCCGAGGGCTTCAAGTGGGAGCGCGTGATGAACTTCGAGGACGGCG
GCGCCGTGACCGTGACCCAGGACACCTCCCTGGAGGACGGCACCCTGATCTACAAGGTGAAGCTCCGCGG
CACCAACTTCCCTCCTGACGGCCCCGTAATGCAGAAGAAGACAATGGGCTGGGAAGCGTCCACCGAGCGG
TTGTACCCCGAGGACGGCGTGCTGAAGGGCGACATTAAGATGGCCCTGCGCCTGAAGGACGGCGGCCGCT
ACCTGGCGGACTTCAAGACCACCTACAAGGCCAAGAAGCCCGTGCAGATGCCCGGCGCCTACAACGTCGA
CCGCAAGTTGGACATCACCTCCCACAACGAGGACTACACCGTGGTGGAACAGTACGAACGCTCCGAGGGC
CGCCACTCCACCGGCGGCATGGACGAGCTGTACAAGTGACCGCCTAATGAGCGGGCTTTAATCACTAGTG
AATTCGCGGCCGCCTGCAGGTCGACCATATGGGAGAGCTCCGTCGACAAGCTTGCGGCCGCACTCGAGCA
CCACCACCACCACCACCACCACTAATTGATTAATACCTAGGCTGCTAAACAAAGCCCATGGATCGATAGC
TGGTCGACAGGACTCTGGGGTTCGAGAGCTCGCTTGGACTCCTGTTGATAGATCCAGTAATGACCTCAGA
ACTCCATCTGGATTTGTTCAGAACGCTCGGTTGCCGCCGGGCGTTTTTTATTGGTGAGAATCCAAGCACT
AGGGACAGTAAGACGGGTAAGCCTGTTGATGATACCGCTGCCTTACTGGGTGCATTAGCCAGTCTGAATG
ACCTGTCACGGGATAATCCGAAGTGGTCAGACTGGAAAATCAGAGGGCAGGAACTGCTGAACAGCAAAAA
GTCAGATAGCACCACATAGCAGACCCGCCATAAAACGCCCTGAGAAGCCCGTGACGGGCTTTTCTTGTAT
TATGGGTAGTTTCCTTGCATGAATCCATAAAAGGCGCCTGTAGTGCCATTTACCCCCATTCACTGCCAGA
GCCGTGAGCGCAGCGAACTGAATGTCACGAAAAAGACAGCGACTCAGGTGCCTGATGGTCGGAGACAAAA
GGAATATTCAGCGATTTGCCCGAGCTTGCGAGGGTGCTACTTAAGCCTTTAGGGTTTTAAGGTCTGTTTT
GTAGAGGAGCAAACAGCGTTTGCGACATCCTTTTGTAATACTGCGGAACTGACTAAAGTAGTGAGTTATA
CACAGGGCTGGGATCTATTCTTTTTATCTTTTTTTATTCTTTCTTTATTCTATAAATTATAACCACTTGA
ATATAAACAAAAAAAACACACAAAGGTCTAGCGGAATTTACAGAGGGTCTAGCAGAATTTACAAGTTTTC
CAGCAAAGGTCTAGCAGAATTTACAGATACCCACAACTCAAAGGAAAAGGACTAGTAATTATCATTGACT
AGCCCATCTCAATTGGTATAGTGATTAAAATCACCTAGACCAATTGAGATGTATGTCTGAATTAGTTGTT
TTCAAAGCAAATGAACTAGCGATTAGTCGCTATGACTTAACGGAGCATGAAACCAAGCTAATTTTATGCT
GTGTGGCACTACTCAACCCCACGATTGAAAACCCTACAAGGAAAGAACGGACGGTATCGTTCACTTATAA
CCAATACGCTCAGATGATGAACATCAGTAGGGAAAATGCTTATGGTGTATTAGCTAAAGCAACCAGAGAG
CTGATGACGAGAACTGTGGAAATCAGGAATCCTTTGGTTAAAGGCTTTGAGATTTTCCAGTGGACAAACT
ATGCCAAGTTCTCAAGCGAAAAATTAGAATTAGTTTTTAGTGAAGAGATATTGCCTTATCTTTTCCAGTT
AAAAAAATTCATAAAATATAATCTGGAACATGTTAAGTCTTTTGAAAACAAATACTCTATGAGGATTTAT
GAGTGGTTATTAAAAGAACTAACACAAAAGAAAACTCACAAGGCAAATATAGAGATTAGCCTTGATGAAT
TTAAGTTCATGTTAATGCTTGAAAATAACTACCATGAGTTTAAAAGGCTTAACCAATGGGTTTTGAAACC
AATAAGTAAAGATTTAAACACTTACAGCAATATGAAATTGGTGGTTGATAAGCGAGGCCGCCCGACTGAT
ACGTTGATTTTCCAAGTTGAACTAGATAGACAAATGGATCTCGTAACCGAACTTGAGAACAACCAGATAA
AAATGAATGGTGACAAAATACCAACAACCATTACATCAGATTCCTACCTACATAACGGACTAAGAAAAAC
ACTACACGATGCTTTAACTGCAAAAATTCAGCTCACCAGTTTTGAGGCAAAATTTTTGAGTGACATGCAA
AGTAAGTATGATCTCAATGGTTCGTTCTCATGGCTCACGCAAAAACAACGAACCACACTAGAGAACATAC
TGGCTAAATACGGAAGGATCTGAGGTTCTTATGGCTCTTGTATCTATCAGTGAAGCATCAAGACTAACAA
ACAAAAGTAGAACAACTGTTCACCGTTACATATCAAAGGGAAAACTGTCCATATGCACAGATGAAAACGG
TGTAAAAAAGATAGATACATCAGAGCTTTTACGAGTTTTTGGTGCATTCAAAGCTGTTCACCATGAACAG
ATCGACAATGTAACAGATGAACAGCATGTAACACCTAATAGAACAGGTGAAACCAGTAAAACAAAGCAAC
TAGAACATGAAATTGAACACCTGAGACAACTTGTTACAGCTCAACAGTCACACATAGACAGCCTGAAACA
GGCGATGCTGCTTATCGAATCAAAGCTGCCGACAACACGGGAGCCAGTGACGCCTCCCGTGGGGAAAAAA
TCATGGCAATTCTGGAAGAAATAGCGCTTTCAGCCGGCAAACCGGCTGAAGCCGGATCTGCGATTCTGAT
AACAAACTAGCAACACCAGAACAGCCCGTTTGCGGGCAGCAAAACCCGTACCCTAGGTCTAGGGCGGCGG
ATTTGTCCTACTCAGGAGAGCGTTCACCGACAAACAACAGATAAAACGAAAGGCCCAGTCTTTCGACTGA
GCCTTTCGTTTTATTTGATGCCTCTAGAGCTT
